Addgene plasmid #112446: pMXD1.1.0-gDNA
Purpose: CRISPR plasmid for expression of Cas9 and gRNA targeting human transcription factor MXD1
Depositing lab: Kevin White. Depositing organization: University of Chicago.
Backbone
  Vector backbone: pX330
  Backbone manufacturer: Zhang lab (Addgene plasmid ID: 42230)
  Vector type: Mammalian Expression, CRISPR
Growth in bacteria
  Bacterial resistance: Ampicillin, 100 μg/mL
  Growth temperature: 37°C
  Growth strain: DH5alpha
  Copy number: High Copy
Gene/Insert
  Gene/Insert name: MXD1
  gRNA/shRNA sequence: CACTGCGGCTGTCTCCTTGA AGG
  Species: H. sapiens (human)
  Entrez Gene: MXD1 (a.k.a. BHLHC58, MAD, MAD1)
  Cloning method: Restriction Enzyme; 5′ cloning site BbsI (destroyed during cloning); 3′ cloning site BbsI (destroyed during cloning)
  Sequencing primers: 5′ hU6-F (5'-GAGGGCCTATTTCCCATGATT-3')
Terms and licenses: Academic/Nonprofit Terms; Industry Terms: Not Available to Industry
Depositor comments: gRNA sequence listed includes 20 nucleotide target sequence, followed by the uncloned PAM sequence. The PAM sequence is not present in the plasmid. Use with plasmid pMXD1-donor.
How to cite: pMXD1.1.0-gDNA was a gift from Kevin White (Addgene plasmid # 112446 ; http://n2t.net/addgene:112446 ; RRID:Addgene_112446)
