[The description below was written by a language model from this plasmid's Addgene catalogue record and pLannotate feature annotations shown in this document.]
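Description:
pMXD1.1.0-gDNA is an all-in-one mammalian CRISPR/Cas9 expression plasmid built on the pX330 backbone and carrying a single guide RNA directed against the human transcription factor gene MXD1 (also known as MAD or MAD1). It is maintained in E. coli as a high-copy plasmid through a ColE1/pUC-type origin and selected with ampicillin via the β-lactamase gene. The backbone also contains an M13/f1-type phage origin, a single annotated AAV2 ITR downstream of the Cas9 cassette, and short bom and rop fragments that are backbone remnants rather than functional parts of the design.

Two expression units make up the payload. A human U6 RNA polymerase III promoter drives the guide RNA: the 20-nucleotide MXD1 target sequence was inserted between two BbsI sites, both destroyed in cloning, directly upstream of the Streptococcus pyogenes gRNA scaffold, which spans the numbering origin of the circular map. The PAM listed with the target in the record is genomic and is not present in the plasmid. The second unit expresses S. pyogenes Cas9 from a CMV enhancer/chicken β-actin promoter with a hybrid intron. The annotation tool splits the coding sequence into contiguous N- and C-terminal portions that together form one open reading frame, followed by a C-terminal nucleoplasmin nuclear localization signal and a bovine growth hormone polyadenylation signal. No mammalian selection marker or fluorescent reporter is annotated.

Transfected into human cells, the plasmid supplies both nuclease and guide to cut the MXD1 locus. The depositor notes it is meant to be used with a companion plasmid, pMXD1-donor, which implies a homology-directed knock-in at this gene, although the record does not state what modification is introduced.
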