Features (pLannotate 1.2.2; 18 found; start..end, strand, type, name):
     79..122     +  misc_RNA       gRNA scaffold (fragment): guide RNA scaffold for the Streptococcus pyogenes CRISPR/Cas9 system
    169..454     +  enhancer       CMV enhancer: human cytomegalovirus immediate early enhancer; contains an 18-bp deletion relative to the standard CMV enhancer
    456..733     +  promoter       chicken β-actin promoter: No description available
    734..962     +  intron         hybrid intron: hybrid between chicken β-actin (CBA) and minute virus of mice (MMV) introns (Gray et al., 2011)
   1100..2701    +  CDS            Cas9(N): N-terminal portion of Streptococcus pyogenes Cas9 (Zetsche et al., 2015)
   2702..5200    +  CDS            Cas9(C): C-terminal portion of Streptococcus pyogenes Cas9 (Zetsche et al., 2015)
   5201..5248    +  CDS            nucleoplasmin NLS: bipartite nuclear localization signal from nucleoplasmin
   5282..5393    +  polyA_signal   bGH poly(A) signal: bovine growth hormone polyadenylation signal
   5498..5638    +  repeat_region  AAV2 ITR: inverted terminal repeat of adeno-associated virus serotype 2 inverted
   5643..5694    -  misc_feature   bom (fragment): basis of mobility region from pBR322
   5713..6093    +  rep_origin     M13 ori (sequence partly withheld): M13 bacteriophage origin of replication; arrow indicates direction of (+) strand synthesis
   6169..6218    -  misc_feature   bom (fragment): basis of mobility region from pBR322
   6320..6355    -  CDS            rop (fragment): Rop protein, which maintains plasmids at low copy number; rop
   6450..6554    +  promoter       AmpR promoter: bla
   6555..7415    +  CDS            AmpR: β-lactamase; bla; confers resistance to ampicillin, carbenicillin, and related antibiotics
   7586..8174    +  rep_origin     ori: high-copy-number ColE1/pMB1/pBR322/pUC origin of replication
   8236..8476    +  promoter       U6 promoter: RNA polymerase III promoter for human U6 snRNA
   8505..72      +  misc_RNA       gRNA scaffold (across the origin): guide RNA scaffold for the Streptococcus pyogenes CRISPR/Cas9 system
>Addgene plasmid #112446 | pMXD1.1.0-gDNA | depositor full sequence | sequence record 211837 | Full Sequence
TAGAGCTAGAAATAGCAAGTTAAAATAAGGCTAGTCCGTTATCAACTTGAAAAAGTGGCACCGAGTCGGT
GCTTTTTTGTTTTAGAGCTAGAAATAGCAAGTTAAAATAAGGCTAGTCCGTTTTTAGCGCGTGCGCCAAT
TCTGCAGACAAATGGCTCTAGAGGTACCCGTTACATAACTTACGGTAAATGGCCCGCCTGGCTGACCGCC
CAACGACCCCCGCCCATTGACGTCAATAGTAACGCCAATAGGGACTTTCCATTGACGTCAATGGGTGGAG
TATTTACGGTAAACTGCCCACTTGGCAGTACATCAAGTGTATCATATGCCAAGTACGCCCCCTATTGACG
TCAATGACGGTAAATGGCCCGCCTGGCATTGTGCCCAGTACATGACCTTATGGGACTTTCCTACTTGGCA
GTACATCTACGTATTAGTCATCGCTATTACCATGGTCGAGGTGAGCCCCACGTTCTGCTTCACTCTCCCC
ATCTCCCCCCCCTCCCCACCCCCAATTTTGTATTTATTTATTTTTTAATTATTTTGTGCAGCGATGGGGG
CGGGGGGGGGGGGGGGGCGCGCGCCAGGCGGGGCGGGGCGGGGCGAGGGGCGGGGCGGGGCGAGGCGGAG
AGGTGCGGCGGCAGCCAATCAGAGCGGCGCGCTCCGAAAGTTTCCTTTTATGGCGAGGCGGCGGCGGCGG
CGGCCCTATAAAAAGCGAAGCGCGCGGCGGGCGGGAGTCGCTGCGACGCTGCCTTCGCCCCGTGCCCCGC
TCCGCCGCCGCCTCGCGCCGCCCGCCCCGGCTCTGACTGACCGCGTTACTCCCACAGGTGAGCGGGCGGG
ACGGCCCTTCTCCTCCGGGCTGTAATTAGCTGAGCAAGAGGTAAGGGTTTAAGGGATGGTTGGTTGGTGG
GGTATTAATGTTTAATTACCTGGAGCACCTGCCTGAAATCACTTTTTTTCAGGTTGGACCGGTGCCACCA
TGGACTATAAGGACCACGACGGAGACTACAAGGATCATGATATTGATTACAAAGACGATGACGATAAGAT
GGCCCCAAAGAAGAAGCGGAAGGTCGGTATCCACGGAGTCCCAGCAGCCGACAAGAAGTACAGCATCGGC
CTGGACATCGGCACCAACTCTGTGGGCTGGGCCGTGATCACCGACGAGTACAAGGTGCCCAGCAAGAAAT
TCAAGGTGCTGGGCAACACCGACCGGCACAGCATCAAGAAGAACCTGATCGGAGCCCTGCTGTTCGACAG
CGGCGAAACAGCCGAGGCCACCCGGCTGAAGAGAACCGCCAGAAGAAGATACACCAGACGGAAGAACCGG
ATCTGCTATCTGCAAGAGATCTTCAGCAACGAGATGGCCAAGGTGGACGACAGCTTCTTCCACAGACTGG
AAGAGTCCTTCCTGGTGGAAGAGGATAAGAAGCACGAGCGGCACCCCATCTTCGGCAACATCGTGGACGA
GGTGGCCTACCACGAGAAGTACCCCACCATCTACCACCTGAGAAAGAAACTGGTGGACAGCACCGACAAG
GCCGACCTGCGGCTGATCTATCTGGCCCTGGCCCACATGATCAAGTTCCGGGGCCACTTCCTGATCGAGG
GCGACCTGAACCCCGACAACAGCGACGTGGACAAGCTGTTCATCCAGCTGGTGCAGACCTACAACCAGCT
GTTCGAGGAAAACCCCATCAACGCCAGCGGCGTGGACGCCAAGGCCATCCTGTCTGCCAGACTGAGCAAG
AGCAGACGGCTGGAAAATCTGATCGCCCAGCTGCCCGGCGAGAAGAAGAATGGCCTGTTCGGAAACCTGA
TTGCCCTGAGCCTGGGCCTGACCCCCAACTTCAAGAGCAACTTCGACCTGGCCGAGGATGCCAAACTGCA
GCTGAGCAAGGACACCTACGACGACGACCTGGACAACCTGCTGGCCCAGATCGGCGACCAGTACGCCGAC
CTGTTTCTGGCCGCCAAGAACCTGTCCGACGCCATCCTGCTGAGCGACATCCTGAGAGTGAACACCGAGA
TCACCAAGGCCCCCCTGAGCGCCTCTATGATCAAGAGATACGACGAGCACCACCAGGACCTGACCCTGCT
GAAAGCTCTCGTGCGGCAGCAGCTGCCTGAGAAGTACAAAGAGATTTTCTTCGACCAGAGCAAGAACGGC
TACGCCGGCTACATTGACGGCGGAGCCAGCCAGGAAGAGTTCTACAAGTTCATCAAGCCCATCCTGGAAA
AGATGGACGGCACCGAGGAACTGCTCGTGAAGCTGAACAGAGAGGACCTGCTGCGGAAGCAGCGGACCTT
CGACAACGGCAGCATCCCCCACCAGATCCACCTGGGAGAGCTGCACGCCATTCTGCGGCGGCAGGAAGAT
TTTTACCCATTCCTGAAGGACAACCGGGAAAAGATCGAGAAGATCCTGACCTTCCGCATCCCCTACTACG
TGGGCCCTCTGGCCAGGGGAAACAGCAGATTCGCCTGGATGACCAGAAAGAGCGAGGAAACCATCACCCC
CTGGAACTTCGAGGAAGTGGTGGACAAGGGCGCTTCCGCCCAGAGCTTCATCGAGCGGATGACCAACTTC
GATAAGAACCTGCCCAACGAGAAGGTGCTGCCCAAGCACAGCCTGCTGTACGAGTACTTCACCGTGTATA
ACGAGCTGACCAAAGTGAAATACGTGACCGAGGGAATGAGAAAGCCCGCCTTCCTGAGCGGCGAGCAGAA
AAAGGCCATCGTGGACCTGCTGTTCAAGACCAACCGGAAAGTGACCGTGAAGCAGCTGAAAGAGGACTAC
TTCAAGAAAATCGAGTGCTTCGACTCCGTGGAAATCTCCGGCGTGGAAGATCGGTTCAACGCCTCCCTGG
GCACATACCACGATCTGCTGAAAATTATCAAGGACAAGGACTTCCTGGACAATGAGGAAAACGAGGACAT
TCTGGAAGATATCGTGCTGACCCTGACACTGTTTGAGGACAGAGAGATGATCGAGGAACGGCTGAAAACC
TATGCCCACCTGTTCGACGACAAAGTGATGAAGCAGCTGAAGCGGCGGAGATACACCGGCTGGGGCAGGC
TGAGCCGGAAGCTGATCAACGGCATCCGGGACAAGCAGTCCGGCAAGACAATCCTGGATTTCCTGAAGTC
CGACGGCTTCGCCAACAGAAACTTCATGCAGCTGATCCACGACGACAGCCTGACCTTTAAAGAGGACATC
CAGAAAGCCCAGGTGTCCGGCCAGGGCGATAGCCTGCACGAGCACATTGCCAATCTGGCCGGCAGCCCCG
CCATTAAGAAGGGCATCCTGCAGACAGTGAAGGTGGTGGACGAGCTCGTGAAAGTGATGGGCCGGCACAA
GCCCGAGAACATCGTGATCGAAATGGCCAGAGAGAACCAGACCACCCAGAAGGGACAGAAGAACAGCCGC
GAGAGAATGAAGCGGATCGAAGAGGGCATCAAAGAGCTGGGCAGCCAGATCCTGAAAGAACACCCCGTGG
AAAACACCCAGCTGCAGAACGAGAAGCTGTACCTGTACTACCTGCAGAATGGGCGGGATATGTACGTGGA
CCAGGAACTGGACATCAACCGGCTGTCCGACTACGATGTGGACCATATCGTGCCTCAGAGCTTTCTGAAG
GACGACTCCATCGACAACAAGGTGCTGACCAGAAGCGACAAGAACCGGGGCAAGAGCGACAACGTGCCCT
CCGAAGAGGTCGTGAAGAAGATGAAGAACTACTGGCGGCAGCTGCTGAACGCCAAGCTGATTACCCAGAG
AAAGTTCGACAATCTGACCAAGGCCGAGAGAGGCGGCCTGAGCGAACTGGATAAGGCCGGCTTCATCAAG
AGACAGCTGGTGGAAACCCGGCAGATCACAAAGCACGTGGCACAGATCCTGGACTCCCGGATGAACACTA
AGTACGACGAGAATGACAAGCTGATCCGGGAAGTGAAAGTGATCACCCTGAAGTCCAAGCTGGTGTCCGA
TTTCCGGAAGGATTTCCAGTTTTACAAAGTGCGCGAGATCAACAACTACCACCACGCCCACGACGCCTAC
CTGAACGCCGTCGTGGGAACCGCCCTGATCAAAAAGTACCCTAAGCTGGAAAGCGAGTTCGTGTACGGCG
ACTACAAGGTGTACGACGTGCGGAAGATGATCGCCAAGAGCGAGCAGGAAATCGGCAAGGCTACCGCCAA
GTACTTCTTCTACAGCAACATCATGAACTTTTTCAAGACCGAGATTACCCTGGCCAACGGCGAGATCCGG
AAGCGGCCTCTGATCGAGACAAACGGCGAAACCGGGGAGATCGTGTGGGATAAGGGCCGGGATTTTGCCA
CCGTGCGGAAAGTGCTGAGCATGCCCCAAGTGAATATCGTGAAAAAGACCGAGGTGCAGACAGGCGGCTT
CAGCAAAGAGTCTATCCTGCCCAAGAGGAACAGCGATAAGCTGATCGCCAGAAAGAAGGACTGGGACCCT
AAGAAGTACGGCGGCTTCGACAGCCCCACCGTGGCCTATTCTGTGCTGGTGGTGGCCAAAGTGGAAAAGG
GCAAGTCCAAGAAACTGAAGAGTGTGAAAGAGCTGCTGGGGATCACCATCATGGAAAGAAGCAGCTTCGA
GAAGAATCCCATCGACTTTCTGGAAGCCAAGGGCTACAAAGAAGTGAAAAAGGACCTGATCATCAAGCTG
CCTAAGTACTCCCTGTTCGAGCTGGAAAACGGCCGGAAGAGAATGCTGGCCTCTGCCGGCGAACTGCAGA
AGGGAAACGAACTGGCCCTGCCCTCCAAATATGTGAACTTCCTGTACCTGGCCAGCCACTATGAGAAGCT
GAAGGGCTCCCCCGAGGATAATGAGCAGAAACAGCTGTTTGTGGAACAGCACAAGCACTACCTGGACGAG
ATCATCGAGCAGATCAGCGAGTTCTCCAAGAGAGTGATCCTGGCCGACGCTAATCTGGACAAAGTGCTGT
CCGCCTACAACAAGCACCGGGATAAGCCCATCAGAGAGCAGGCCGAGAATATCATCCACCTGTTTACCCT
GACCAATCTGGGAGCCCCTGCCGCCTTCAAGTACTTTGACACCACCATCGACCGGAAGAGGTACACCAGC
ACCAAAGAGGTGCTGGACGCCACCCTGATCCACCAGAGCATCACCGGCCTGTACGAGACACGGATCGACC
TGTCTCAGCTGGGAGGCGACAAAAGGCCGGCGGCCACGAAAAAGGCCGGCCAGGCAAAAAAGAAAAAGTA
AGAATTCCTAGAGCTCGCTGATCAGCCTCGACTGTGCCTTCTAGTTGCCAGCCATCTGTTGTTTGCCCCT
CCCCCGTGCCTTCCTTGACCCTGGAAGGTGCCACTCCCACTGTCCTTTCCTAATAAAATGAGGAAATTGC
ATCGCATTGTCTGAGTAGGTGTCATTCTATTCTGGGGGGTGGGGTGGGGCAGGACAGCAAGGGGGAGGAT
TGGGAAGAGAATAGCAGGCATGCTGGGGAGCGGCCGCAGGAACCCCTAGTGATGGAGTTGGCCACTCCCT
CTCTGCGCGCTCGCTCGCTCACTGAGGCCGGGCGACCAAAGGTCGCCCGACGCCCGGGCTTTGCCCGGGC
GGCCTCAGTGAGCGAGCGAGCGCGCAGCTGCCTGCAGGGGCGCCTGATGCGGTATTTTCTCCTTACGCAT
CTGTGCGGTATTTCACACCGCATA
[142 nt withheld, positions 5695-5836]
C
[141 nt withheld, positions 5838-5978]
CCTTTGACGTTGGAGTCCACGTTCTTT
[37 nt withheld, positions 6006-6042]
ACCCTATCTCGGGCTATTCTTTTGATTTATAAGGGATTTTGCCGATTTCGGCCTATTGGTTAAAAAATGA
GCTGATTTAACAAAAATTTAACGCGAATTTTAACAAAATATTAACGTTTACAATTTTATGGTGCACTCTC
AGTACAATCTGCTCTGATGCCGCATAGTTAAGCCAGCCCCGACACCCGCCAACACCCGCTGACGCGCCCT
GACGGGCTTGTCTGCTCCCGGCATCCGCTTACAGACAAGCTGTGACCGTCTCCGGGAGCTGCATGTGTCA
GAGGTTTTCACCGTCATCACCGAAACGCGCGAGACGAAAGGGCCTCGTGATACGCCTATTTTTATAGGTT
AATGTCATGATAATAATGGTTTCTTAGACGTCAGGTGGCACTTTTCGGGGAAATGTGCGCGGAACCCCTA
TTTGTTTATTTTTCTAAATACATTCAAATATGTATCCGCTCATGAGACAATAACCCTGATAAATGCTTCA
ATAATATTGAAAAAGGAAGAGTATGAGTATTCAACATTTCCGTGTCGCCCTTATTCCCTTTTTTGCGGCA
TTTTGCCTTCCTGTTTTTGCTCACCCAGAAACGCTGGTGAAAGTAAAAGATGCTGAAGATCAGTTGGGTG
CACGAGTGGGTTACATCGAACTGGATCTCAACAGCGGTAAGATCCTTGAGAGTTTTCGCCCCGAAGAACG
TTTTCCAATGATGAGCACTTTTAAAGTTCTGCTATGTGGCGCGGTATTATCCCGTATTGACGCCGGGCAA
GAGCAACTCGGTCGCCGCATACACTATTCTCAGAATGACTTGGTTGAGTACTCACCAGTCACAGAAAAGC
ATCTTACGGATGGCATGACAGTAAGAGAATTATGCAGTGCTGCCATAACCATGAGTGATAACACTGCGGC
CAACTTACTTCTGACAACGATCGGAGGACCGAAGGAGCTAACCGCTTTTTTGCACAACATGGGGGATCAT
GTAACTCGCCTTGATCGTTGGGAACCGGAGCTGAATGAAGCCATACCAAACGACGAGCGTGACACCACGA
TGCCTGTAGCAATGGCAACAACGTTGCGCAAACTATTAACTGGCGAACTACTTACTCTAGCTTCCCGGCA
ACAATTAATAGACTGGATGGAGGCGGATAAAGTTGCAGGACCACTTCTGCGCTCGGCCCTTCCGGCTGGC
TGGTTTATTGCTGATAAATCTGGAGCCGGTGAGCGTGGAAGCCGCGGTATCATTGCAGCACTGGGGCCAG
ATGGTAAGCCCTCCCGTATCGTAGTTATCTACACGACGGGGAGTCAGGCAACTATGGATGAACGAAATAG
ACAGATCGCTGAGATAGGTGCCTCACTGATTAAGCATTGGTAACTGTCAGACCAAGTTTACTCATATATA
CTTTAGATTGATTTAAAACTTCATTTTTAATTTAAAAGGATCTAGGTGAAGATCCTTTTTGATAATCTCA
TGACCAAAATCCCTTAACGTGAGTTTTCGTTCCACTGAGCGTCAGACCCCGTAGAAAAGATCAAAGGATC
TTCTTGAGATCCTTTTTTTCTGCGCGTAATCTGCTGCTTGCAAACAAAAAAACCACCGCTACCAGCGGTG
GTTTGTTTGCCGGATCAAGAGCTACCAACTCTTTTTCCGAAGGTAACTGGCTTCAGCAGAGCGCAGATAC
CAAATACTGTCCTTCTAGTGTAGCCGTAGTTAGGCCACCACTTCAAGAACTCTGTAGCACCGCCTACATA
CCTCGCTCTGCTAATCCTGTTACCAGTGGCTGCTGCCAGTGGCGATAAGTCGTGTCTTACCGGGTTGGAC
TCAAGACGATAGTTACCGGATAAGGCGCAGCGGTCGGGCTGAACGGGGGGTTCGTGCACACAGCCCAGCT
TGGAGCGAACGACCTACACCGAACTGAGATACCTACAGCGTGAGCTATGAGAAAGCGCCACGCTTCCCGA
AGGGAGAAAGGCGGACAGGTATCCGGTAAGCGGCAGGGTCGGAACAGGAGAGCGCACGAGGGAGCTTCCA
GGGGGAAACGCCTGGTATCTTTATAGTCCTGTCGGGTTTCGCCACCTCTGACTTGAGCGTCGATTTTTGT
GATGCTCGTCAGGGGGGCGGAGCCTATGGAAAAACGCCAGCAACGCGGCCTTTTTACGGTTCCTGGCCTT
TTGCTGGCCTTTTGCTCACATGTGAGGGCCTATTTCCCATGATTCCTTCATATTTGCATATACGATACAA
GGCTGTTAGAGAGATAATTGGAATTAATTTGACTGTAAACACAAAGATATTAGTACAAAATACGTGACGT
AGAAAGTAATAATTTCTTGGGTAGTTTGCAGTTTTAAAATTATGTTTTAAAATGGACTATCATATGCTTA
CCGTAACTTGAAAGTATTTCGATTTCTTGGCTTTATATATCTTGTGGAAAGGACGAAACACCCACTGCGG
CTGTCTCCTTGAGTTT
